Addgene plasmid #68939: pIMAY
Purpose: (Empty Backbone) E. coli/staphylococcal temperature-sensitive plasmid for allelic exchange
Depositing lab: Tim Foster. Depositing organization: Trinity College Dublin. Publication: Transforming the untransformable: application of direct transformation to manipulate genetically Staphylococcus aureus and Staphylococcus epidermidis. Monk IR, Shah IM, Xu M, Tan MW, Foster TJ. MBio. 2012 Mar 20;3(2). pii: e00277-11. doi: 10.1128/mBio.00277-11. Print 2012. PubMed 22434850.
Backbone
  Vector backbone: N/A
  Backbone size (bp): 5743
  Vector type: Staphylococcal allelic exchange vector
Growth in bacteria
  Bacterial resistance: Chloramphenicol, 25 μg/mL
  Growth temperature: 37°C
  Growth strain: DH5alpha
  Copy number: Low Copy
Gene/Insert
  Cloning method: Restriction Enzyme
  Sequencing primers: 5′ T7; 3′ T3
Terms and licenses: Academic/Nonprofit Terms; Industry Terms: Not Available to Industry
Depositor comments: It is prudent to check that the pIMAY is still temperature sensitive in Staph Aureus before starting any cloning. The author found out that it could lose this function while cultured in Ecoli. That's why Ecoli bearing pIMAY MUST be cultured at 37C in Chloramphenicol (10µg/ml).
How to cite: pIMAY was a gift from Tim Foster (Addgene plasmid # 68939 ; http://n2t.net/addgene:68939 ; RRID:Addgene_68939)
