[The description below was written by a language model from this plasmid's Addgene catalogue record and pLannotate feature annotations shown in this document.]
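Description:
pIMAY is a 5,743 bp empty-backbone shuttle vector designed for allelic exchange in staphylococci, with cloning and propagation carried out in E. coli. It has two replication systems. A p15A origin supports low-copy maintenance in E. coli, while a repB gene, matched to a rolling-circle replication initiator that nicks the plus origin, provides replication in the Gram-positive host. The catalogue entry describes the plasmid as temperature-sensitive in staphylococci, and the depositor notes that this property can be lost during passage in E. coli and should be verified before use. Selection in both hosts relies on a Staphylococcus aureus cat gene conferring chloramphenicol resistance. An incP oriT is also annotated, a sequence that can allow conjugative mobilisation.

The cloning site is a pBluescript-type multiple cloning site flanked by T7 and T3 promoters, which also serve as sequencing primer sites. Homology arms for the chromosomal target are inserted there by restriction cloning. A second module comprises the Tn10 TetR repressor, two tet operators and a fragment of S. aureus secY. The operators sit between the tetR and secY sequences, which is consistent with a tetracycline-inducible cassette expressing a secY-derived transcript as a counterselection against cells retaining the plasmid, although the record itself does not state this function. In a typical allelic exchange scheme, growth at a non-permissive temperature under chloramphenicol selects for chromosomal integrants, and later plasmid loss yields mutant or wild-type alleles. The short hits to a mouse Rosa26 homology arm, IS1 and the RSF origin are fragmentary and are probably incidental annotation matches.
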