Features (pLannotate 1.2.2; 14 found; start..end, strand, type, name):
    798..1418    +  CDS            repB: REPB_STRAG - Experimental evidence at protein level: Swiss-Prot protein existence level 1. Is essential for plasmid replication. Nicks the positive strand at the plus origin of replication. From Streptococcus agalactiae.
   1585..1606    +  misc_feature   HA-R (fragment): right homology arm from intron 1 of the mouse Rosa26 gene (Soriano, 1999)
   1827..2474    -  CDS            cat: CAT1_STAAU - Experimental evidence at transcript level: Swiss-Prot protein existence level 2. This enzyme is an effector of chloramphenicol resistance in bacteria. From Staphylococcus aureus.
   2675..2693    +  promoter       T3 promoter: promoter for bacteriophage T3 RNA polymerase
   2706..2813    -  misc_feature   MCS: pBluescript multiple cloning site
   2822..2840    -  promoter       T7 promoter: promoter for bacteriophage T7 RNA polymerase
   2942..3085    +  mobile_element IS1 (fragment): prokaryotic transposable element IS1
   3204..3259    -  rep_origin     RSF ori (fragment): Plasmids containing the RSF 1030 origin of replication can be propagated in E. coli cells that contain additional plasmids with compatible origins.
   3347..3892    -  rep_origin     p15A ori: Plasmids containing the medium-copy-number p15A origin of replication can be propagated in E. coli cells that contain a second plasmid with the ColE1 origin.
   4034..4143    -  oriT           oriT: incP origin of transfer
   4380..4946    +  CDS            secY (fragment): SECY_STAAN - Experimental evidence at protein level: Swiss-Prot protein existence level 1. The central subunit of the protein translocation channel SecYEG. Consists of two halves formed by TMs 1-5 and 6-10. These two domains form a lateral gate at the front which open onto the bilayer between TMs 2 and 7, and are clamped together by SecE at the back. The channel is closed by both a pore ring composed of hydrophobic SecY resides and a short helix (helix 2A) on the extracellular side of the membrane which forms a plug. The plug probably moves laterally to allow the channel to open. The ring and
   4957..4975    -  protein_bind   tet operator: bacterial operator O1 for the tetR and tetA genes tetracycline repressor TetR
   5042..5060    -  protein_bind   tet operator: bacterial operator O1 for the tetR and tetA genes tetracycline repressor TetR
   5085..5708    +  CDS            TetR: tetracycline repressor TetR; tetR from transposon Tn10; TetR binds to the tetracycline operator tetO to inhibit transcription. This inhibition can be relieved by adding tetracycline or doxycycline.
>Addgene plasmid #68939 | pIMAY | addgene full sequence | sequence record 210239 | Addgene NGS Result
GCATGCGTTTTAGCGTTTATTTCGTTTAGTTATCGGCATAATCGTTAAAACAGGCGTTATCGTAGCGTAA
AAGCCCTTGAGCGTAGCGTGGCTTTGCAGCGAAGATGTTGTCTGTTAGATTATGAAAGCCGATGACTGAA
TGAAATAATAAGCGCAGCGCCCTTCTATTTCGGTTGGAGGAGGCTCAAGGGAGTATGAGGGAATGAAATT
CCCTCATGGGTTTGATTTTAAAAATTGCTTGCAATTTTGCCGAGCGGTAGCGCTGGAAAATTTTTGAAAA
AAATTTGGAATTTGGAAAAAAATGGGGGGAAAGGAAGCGAATTTTGCTTCCGTACTACGACCCCCCATTA
AGTGCCGAGTGCCAATTTTTGTGCCAAAAACGCTCTATCCCAACTGGCTCAAGGGTTTAAGGGGTTTTTC
AATCGCCAACGAATCGCCAACGTTTTCGCCAACGTTTTTTATAAATCTATATTTAAGTAGCTTTATTGTT
GTTTTTATGATTACAAAGTGATACACTAACTTTATAAAATTATTTGATTGGAGTTTTTTAAATGGTGATT
TCAGAATCGAAAAAAAGAGTTATGATTTCTCTGACAAAAGAGCAAGATAAAAAATTAACAGATATGGCGA
AACAAAAAGGTTTTTCAAAATCTGCGGTTGCGGCGTTAGCTATAGAAGAATATGCAAGAAAGGAATCAGA
ACAAAAAAAATAAGCGAAAGCTCGCGTTTTTAGAAGGATACGAGTTTTCGCTACTTGTTTTTGATAAGGT
AATTATATCATGGCTATTAAAAATACTAAAGCTAGAAATTTTGGATTTTTATTATATCCTGACTCAATTC
CTAATGATTGGAAAGAAAAATTAGAGAGTTTGGGCGTATCTATGGCTGTCAGTCCTTTACACGATATGGA
CGAAAAAAAAGATAAAGATACATGGAATAATAGTAATATTATACAAAATGGAAAGCACTATAAAAAACCA
CACTATCACGTTATATATATTGCACGAAATCCTGTAACAATAGAAAGCGTTAGGAACAAGATTAAGCGAA
AATTGGGGAATAGTTCAGTTGCTCATGTTGAGATACTTGATTATATCAAAGGTTCATATGAATATTTGAC
TCATGAATCAAAGGACGCTATTGCTAAGAATAAACATATATACGACAAAAAAGATATTTTGAACATTAAT
GATTTTGATATTGACCGCTATATAACACTTGATGAAAGCCAAAAAAGAGAATTGAAGAATTTACTTTTAG
ATATAGTGGATGACTATAATTTGGTAAATACAAAAGATTTAATGGCTTTTATTCGCCTTAGGGGAGCGGA
GTTTGGAATTTTAAATACGAATGATGTAAAAGATATTGTTTCAACAAACTCTAGCGCCTTTAGATTATGG
TTTGAGGGCAATTATCAGTGTGGATATAGAGCAAGTTATGCAAAGGTTCTTGATGCTGAAACGGGGGAAA
TAAAATGACAAACAAAGAAAAAGAGTTATTTGCTGAAAATGAGGAATTAAAAAAAGAAATTAAGGACTTA
AAAGAGCGTATTGAAAGATACAGAGAAATGGAAGTTGAATTAAGTACAACAATAGATTTATTGAGAGGAG
GGATTATTGAATAAATAAAAGCCCCCTGACGAAAGTCGAAGGGGGTTTTTATTTTGGTTTGATGTTGCGA
TTAATAGCAATACATTCTATAATAGAAGGTATGGAGGATGTTATATAATGAGACAGAATTATGATGATCA
TATGTCAACTAACGGGGCAGGTTAGTGACATTAGAAAACCGACTGTAAAAAGTACAGTCGGCATTATCTC
ATATTATAAAAGCCAGTCATTAGGCCTATCTGACAATTCCTGAATAGAGTTCATAAACAATCCTGCATGA
TAACCATCACAAACAGAATGATGTACCTGTAAAGATAGCGGTAAATATATTGAATTACCTTTATTAATGA
ATTTTCCTGCTGTAATAATGGGTAGAAGGTAATTACTATTATTATTGATATTTAAGTTAAACCCAGTAAA
TGAAGTCCATGGAATAATAGAAAGAGAAAAAGCATTTTCAGGTATAGGTGTTTTGGGAAACAATTTCCCC
GAACCATTATATTTCTCTACATCAGAAAGGTATAAATCATAAAACTCTTTGAAGTCATTCTTTACAGGAG
TCCAAATACCAGAGAATGTTTTAGATACACCATCAAAAATTGTATAAAGTGGCTCTAACTTATCCCAATA
ACCTAACTCTCCGTCGCTATTGTAACCAGTTCTAAAAGCTGTATTTGAGTTTATCACCCTTGTCACTAAG
AAAATAAATGCAGGGTAAAATTTATATCCTTCTTGTTTTATGTTTCGGTATAAAACACTAATATCAATTT
CTGTGGTTATACTAAAAGTCGTTTGTTGGTTCAAATAATGATTAAATATCTCTTTTCTCTTCCAATTGTC
TAAATCAATTTTATTAAAGTTCATGGGTTTCACTCTCCTTCTACATTTTTTAACCTAATAATGCCAAATA
CCGTTTGCCACCCCTCTCTTTGATAATTATAATATTGGCGAAATTCGCTTCTAAAGATGAAACGCAATAT
TATATGCTTGCTTTATCGGCCGTATGTGATTATACCAGCCCCCTCACTACATGTCAAGAATAAACTGCCA
AAGCATAATGGGATAATTAACCCTCACTAAAGGGAACAAAAGCTGGGTACCGGGCCCCCCCTCGAGGTCG
ACGGTATCGATAAGCTTGATATCGAATTCCTGCAGCCCGGGGGATCCACTAGTTCTAGAGCGGCCGCCAC
CGCGGTGGAGCTCCAATTCGCCCTATAGTGAGTCGTATTACGACGTCCCAGGGCTTCCCGGTATCAACAG
GGACACCAGGATTTATTTATTCTGCGAAGTGATCTTCCGTCACAGGTATTTATTCGGCGCAAAGTGCGTC
GGGTGATGCTGCCAACTTACTGATTTAGTGTATGATGGTGTTTTTGAGGTGCTCCAGTGGCTTCTGTTTC
TATCAGCTGTCCCTCCTGTTCAGCTACTGACGGGGTGGTGCGTAACGGCAAAAGCACCGCCGGACATCAG
CGCTAGCGGAGTGTATACTGGCTTACTATGTTGGCACTGATGAGGGTGTCAGTGAAGTGCTTCATGTGGC
AGGAGAAAAAAGGCTGCACCGGTGCGTCAGCAGAATATGTGATACAGGATATATTCCGCTTCCTCGCTCA
CTGACTCGCTACGCTCGGTCGTTCGACTGCGGCGAGCGGAAATGGCTTACGAACGGGGCGGAGATTTCCT
GGAAGATGCCAGGAAGATACTTAACAGGGAAGTGAGAGGGCCGCGGCAAAGCCGTTTTTCCATAGGCTCC
GCCCCCCTGACAAGCATCACGAAATCTGACGCTCAAATCAGTGGTGGCGAAACCCGACAGGACTATAAAG
ATACCAGGCGTTTCCCCCTGGCGGCTCCCTCGTGCGCTCTCCTGTTCCTGCCTTTCGGTTTACCGGTGTC
ATTCCGCTGTTATGGCCGCGTTTGTCTCATTCCACGCCTGACACTCAGTTCCGGGTAGGCAGTTCGCTCC
AAGCTGGACTGTATGCACGAACCCCCCGTTCAGTCCGACCGCTGCGCCTTATCCGGTAACTATCGTCTTG
AGTCCAACCCGGAAAGACATGCAAAAGCACCACTGGCAGCAGCCACTGGTAATTGATTTAGAGGAGTTAG
TCTTGAAGTCATGCGCCGGTTAAGGCTAAACTGAAAGGACAAGTTTTGGTGACTGCGCTCCTCCAAGCCA
GTTACCTCGGTTCAAAGAGTTGGTAGCTCAGAGAACCTTCGAAAAACCGCCCTGCAAGGCGGTTTTTTCG
TTTTCAGAGCAAGAGATTACGCGCAGACCAAAACGATCTCAAGAAGATCATCTTATTAATCAGATAAAAT
ATTTCTAGATTTCAGTGCAATTTATCTCTTCAAATGTAGCACCTGAAGTCAGCCCCATACGATATAAGTT
GTAATTCTCCGCCGCTTGCCCTCATCTGTTACGCCGGCGGTAGCCGGCCAGCCTCGCAGAGCAGGATTCC
CGTTGAGCACCGCCAGGTGCGAATAAGGGACAGTGAAGAAGGAACACCCGCTCGCGGGTGGGCCTACTTC
ACCTATCCTGCCCGGCTGACGCCGTTGGATACACCAAGGAAAGTCTACACGAACCCTTTGGCAAAATCCT
GTATATCGTGCGAAAAAGGATGGATATACCGAAAAAATCGCTATAATGACCCCGAAGCAGGGTTATGCAG
CGGAAAAGCGCTGCTTCCCTGCTGTTTTGTGGAATATCTACCGACTGGAAACAGGCAAATGCAGGAAATT
ACTGAACTGAGGGGACAGGCGAGAGGAGATCTTGATCTAATGATTCAAACCCTTGTGAACTTCTTTAGAA
CAAAAGAGGTTCGTAACAAGATTTTCTTCACACTAGCAATGTTAGTAATTTTTAAAATAGGGACTTATAT
ACCAGCTCCAGGAGTAAATCCTGCAGCTTTTGATAATCCCCAAGGTTCTCAAGGTGCCACTGAGTTATTA
AATACTTTTGGTGGCGGAGCCTTGAAACGATTTTCTATTTTTGCAATGGGTATTGTACCCTACATCACTG
CATCAATCGTAATGCAATTATTACAAATGGATATTGTCCCTAAATTCTCAGAATGGGCAAAACAAGGTGA
AGTAGGTAGAAGAAAGTTAAATAACGTTACTCGTTATTTAGCAATTTCTTTAGCATTTATCCAATCTATA
GGTATGGCATTCCAATTTAATAATTATCTCAAAGGTGCGCTGATTATCAATCAGTCAATTATGAGTTATT
TATTAATAGCACTAGTTTTGACAGCAGGAACTGCTTTCTTAATATGGCTTGGTGATCAAATCACTCAGTT
CGGTGTTGGTAATGGTATTTCTATTATCATATTCCCATCAAGCTTATTTTAATTATACTCTATCAATGAT
AGAGTGTCAATATTTTTTTTAGTTTTTCATGAACTCGAGGGGATCCAAATAAAAAACTAGTTTGACAAAT
AACTCTATCAATGATAGAGTGTCAACAAAAAGGAGGAATTAATGATGTCTAGATTAGATAAAAGTAAAGT
GATTAACAGCGCATTAGAGCTGCTTAATGAGGTCGGAATCGAAGGTTTAACAACCCGTAAACTCGCCCAG
AAGCTAGGTGTAGAGCAGCCTACATTGTATTGGCATGTAAAAAATAAGCGGGCTTTGCTCGACGCCTTAG
CCATTGAGATGTTAGATAGGCACCATACTCACTTTTGCCCTTTAGAAGGGGAAAGCTGGCAAGATTTTTT
ACGTAATAACGCTAAAAGTTTTAGATGTGCTTTACTAAGTCATCGCGATGGAGCAAAAGTACATTTAGGT
ACACGGCCTACAGAAAAACAGTATGAAACTCTCGAAAATCAATTAGCCTTTTTATGCCAACAAGGTTTTT
CACTAGAGAATGCATTATATGCACTCAGCGCTGTGGGGCATTTTACTTTAGGTTGCGTATTGGAAGATCA
AGAGCATCAAGTCGCTAAAGAAGAAAGGGAAACACCTACTACTGATAGTATGCCGCCATTATTACGACAA
GCTATCGAATTATTTGATCACCAAGGTGCAGAGCCAGCCTTCTTATTCGGCCTTGAATTGATCATATGCG
GATTAGAAAAACAACTTAAATGTGAAAGTGGGTCTTAAAAGCAGCATAACCTTTTTCCGTGATGGTAACT
TCA
