>Addgene plasmid #68939 | pIMAY | addgene partial sequence | sequence record 125129 | T7 5'-TAATACGACTCACTATAGGG-3'
GTGGATCCCCCGGGCTGCAGGAATTCGATATCAAGCTTATCGATACCGTCGACCTCGAGGGGGGGCCCGG
TACCCAGCTTTTGTTCCCTTTAGTGAGGGTTAATTATCCCATTATGCTTTGGCAGTTTATTCTTGACATG
TAGTGAGGGGGCTGGTATAATCACATACGGCCGATAAAGCAAGCATATAATATTGCGTTTCATCTTTAGA
AGCGAATTTCGCCAATATTATAATTATCAAAGAGAGGGGTGGCAAACGGTATTTGGCATTATTAGGTTAA
AAAATGTAGAAGGAGAGTGAAACCCATGAACTTTAATAAAATTGATTTAGACAATTGGAAGAGAAAAGAG
ATATTTAATCATTATTTGAACCAACAAACGACTTTTAGTATAACCACAGAAATTGATATTAGTGTTTTAT
ACCGAAACATAAAACAAGAAGGATATAAATTTTACCCTGCATTTATTTTCTTAGTGACAAGGGTGATAAA
CTCAAATACAGCTTTTAGAACTGGTTACAATAGCGACGGAGAGTTAGGTTATTGGGATAAGTTAGAGCCA
CTTTATACAATTTTTGATGGTGTATCTAAAACATTCTCTGGTATTTGGACTCCTGTAAAGAATGACTTCA
AAGAGTTTTATGATTTATACCTTTCTGATGTAGAGAAATATAATGGTTCGGGGAAATTGTTTCCCAAAAC
ACCTATACCTGAAAATGCTTTTTCTCTTTCTATTATTCCATGGACTTCA
