>Addgene plasmid #68939 | pIMAY | addgene partial sequence | sequence record 125130 | T3 5'-GCAATTAACCCTCACTAAAGG-3'
AGGTCGACGGTATCGATAAGCTTGATATCGAATTCCTGCAGCCCGGGGGATCCACTAGTTCTAGAGCGGC
CGCCACCGCGGTGGAGCTCCAATTCGCCCTATAGTGAGTCGTATTACGACGTCCCAGGGCTTCCCGGTAT
CAACAGGGACACCAGGATTTATTTATTCTGCGAAGTGATCTTCCGTCACAGGTATTTATTCGGCGCAAAG
TGCGTCGGGTGATGCTGCCAACTTACTGATTTAGTGTATGATGGTGTTTTTGAGGTGCTCCAGTGGCTTC
TGTTTCTATCAGCTGTCCCTCCTGTTCAGCTACTGACGGGGTGGTGCGTAACGGCAAAAGCACCGCCGGA
CATCAGCGCTAGCGGAGTGTATACTGGCTTACTATGTTGGCACTGATGAGGGTGTCAGTGAAGTGCTTCA
TGTGGCAGGAGAAAAAAGGCTGCACCGGTGCGTCAGCAGAATATGTGATACAGGATATATTCCGCTTCCT
CGCTCACTGACTCGCTACGCTCGGTCGTTCGACTGCGGCGAGCGGAAATGGCTTACGAACGGGGCGGAGA
TTTCCTGGAAGATGCCAGGAAGATACTTAACAGGGAAGTGAGAGGGCCGCGGCAAAGCCGTTTTTCCATA
GGCTCCGCCCCCCTGACAAGCATCACGAAATCTGACGCTCAAATCAGTGGTGGCGAAACCCGACAGGACT
ATAAAGATACCAGGCGTTTCCCCCTGGCGGCTCCCTCGTGCGCTCTCCTGTTCCTGCCTTTCGGTT
